Addgene plasmid #31234: pEFX-AP
Depositing lab: Cliff Ragsdale. Publication: Sonic hedgehog control of size and shape in midbrain pattern formation. Agarwala S, Sanders TA, Ragsdale CW. Science. 2001 Mar 16. 291(5511):2147-50. 10.1126/science.1058624 PubMed 11251119.
Backbone
  Vector backbone: pEFX (modified pEF1/myc-His C)
  Backbone manufacturer: Invitrogen
  Backbone size w/o insert (bp): 4000
  Vector type: Mammalian Expression
Growth in bacteria
  Bacterial resistance: Ampicillin, 100 μg/mL
  Growth temperature: 37°C
  Growth strain: DH5alpha
  Copy number: High Copy
Gene/Insert
  Gene/Insert name: AP (alt name: alkaline phosphatase)
  Species: H. sapiens (human)
  Entrez Gene: ALPP (a.k.a. ALP, ALPI, IAP, PALP, PLAP, PLAP-1)
  Cloning method: Restriction Enzyme
  Sequencing primers: 5′ EF1a-Fwd; 3′ BGH-rev
Terms and licenses: Academic/Nonprofit Terms; Industry Terms: Not Available to Industry
Depositor comments: pEF1/myc-His C (Invitrogen) was modified to make pEFX by excising a 2.2kb PvuII fragment containing Neomycin and SV40 elements.
How to cite: pEFX-AP was a gift from Cliff Ragsdale (Addgene plasmid # 31234 ; http://n2t.net/addgene:31234 ; RRID:Addgene_31234)
