[The description below was written by a language model from this plasmid's Addgene catalogue record.]
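Description:
pEFX-AP is a mammalian expression plasmid carrying human placental alkaline phosphatase (ALPP, also known as PLAP) in the pEFX backbone. pEFX is a trimmed derivative of the commercial vector pEF1/myc-His C, made by excising a roughly 2.2 kb PvuII fragment that contained the neomycin resistance cassette and associated SV40 elements, leaving a backbone of about 4 kb. As a result, the plasmid has no eukaryotic selection marker and is suited to transient expression rather than to generating stable lines by drug selection. In bacteria it is maintained as a high-copy plasmid under ampicillin selection.

The record does not explicitly list the promoter or terminator. However, the parental vector and the recommended sequencing primers (an EF1a forward primer and a BGH reverse primer) indicate that the insert sits between the human EF-1α promoter, a strong constitutive promoter active in many vertebrate cell types, and the bovine growth hormone polyadenylation signal. The parent vector provides C-terminal myc and His tags, but the record does not say whether the alkaline phosphatase coding sequence is in frame with them or ends at its own stop codon. The insert was introduced by restriction enzyme cloning, and its size is not given.

Placental alkaline phosphatase is a widely used histochemical reporter because it is heat-stable and can be distinguished from endogenous phosphatases. The associated publication concerns Sonic hedgehog control of midbrain pattern formation, so the plasmid was plausibly used as a marker for transfected cells in embryonic tissue, though the record does not state its role.
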