>Addgene plasmid #31234 | pEFX-AP | addgene partial sequence | sequence record 36010 | EF1a-Fwd
GTCGTGAGGATTAGCTTGGTACTAATACGACTCACTATAGGGAGACCCAAGCTGGCTAGGTAAGCTTGGT
ACCGAGCTCGGATCCACTAGTCCAGTGTGGTGGAATTCCTGCCTCGCCACTGTCCTGCTGCCCTCCAGAC
ATGCTGGGGCCCTGCATGCTGCTGCTGCTGCTGCTGCTGGGCCTGAGGCTACAGCTCTCCCTGGGCATCA
TCCCAGTTGAGGAGGAGAACCCGGACTTCTGGAACCGCGAGGCAGCCGAGGCCCTGGGTGCCGCCAAGAA
GCTGCAGCCTGCACAGACAGCCGCCAAGAACCTCATCATCTTCCTGGGCGATGGGATGGGGGTGTCTACG
GTGACAGCTGCCAGGATCCTAAAAGGGCAGAAGAAGGACAAACTGGGGCCTGAGATACCCCTGGCCATGG
ACCGCTTCCCATATGTGGCTCTGTCCAAGACATACAATGTAGACAAACATGTGCCAGACAGTGGAGCCAC
AGCCACGGCCTACCTGTGCGGGGTCAAGGGCAACTTCCAGACCATTGGCTTGAGTGCAGCCGCCCGCTTT
AACCAGTGCNNCACGACACGCGGCAACGAGGTCATCTCCGTGATGAATCGGGCCAAGAAAGCAGGGAAGT
CAGTGGGAGTGGTAACCACCACACGAGTGCAGCACGCCTCGCCAGCCGGCACCTACGCCCACACGGTGAA
CCGCAACTGGTACTCGGACGCCGACGTGCCTGCCTCGGCCCGCCAGGAGGGGTGCCAGGACATCGCTACG
CAGCTCATCTCCAACATGGACATTGACGTGATCCTAGGTGGAGGCCGAAAGTACATGTTTCGCATGGGAA
CCCCAGACCCTGAGTACCCAGATGACTACAGCCA
