>Addgene plasmid #31234 | pEFX-AP | addgene partial sequence | sequence record 36836 | T7 5'-TAATACGACTCACTATAGGG-3'
CGAGCTCGGATCCACTAGTCCAGTGTGGTGGAATTCCTGCCTCGCCACTGTCCTGCTGCCCTCCAGACAT
GCTGGGGCCCTGCATGCTGCTGCTGCTGCTGCTGCTGGGCCTGAGGCTACAGCTCTCCCTGGGCATCATC
CCAGTTGAGGAGGAGAACCCGGACTTCTGGAACCGCGAGGCAGCCGAGGCCCTGGGTGCCGCCAAGAAGC
TGCAGCCTGCACAGACAGCCGCCAAGAACCTCATCATCTTCCTGGGCGATGGGATGGGGGTGTCTACGGT
GACAGCTGCCAGGATCCTAAAAGGGCAGAAGAAGGACAAACTGGGGCCTGAGATACCCCTGGCCATGGAC
CGCTTCCCATATGTGGCTCTGTCCAAGACATACAATGTAGACAAACATGTGCCAGACAGTGGAGCCACAG
CCACGGCCTACCTGTGCGGGGTCAAGGGCAACTTCCAGACCATTGGCTTGAGTGCAGCCGCCCGCTTTAA
CCAGTGCAACACGACACGCGGCAACGAGGTCATCTCCGTGATGAATCGGGCCAAGAAAGCAGGGAAGTCA
GTGGGAGTGGTAACCACCACACGAGTGCAGCACGCCTCGCCAGCCGGCACCTACGCCCACACGGTGAACC
GCAACTGGTACTCGGACGCCGACGTGCCTGCCTCGGCCCGCCAGGAGGGGTGCCAGGACATCGCTACGCA
GCTCATCTCCAACATGGACATTGACGTGATCCTAGGTGGAGGCCGAAAGTACATGTTTCGCATGGGAACC
CCAGACCCTGAGTACCCAGATGACTACAGCCAAGGTGGGACCAGGCTGGACGGGAAGAATCTGGTGCAGG
AATGGCT
